>Addgene plasmid #220235 | H6Gb1-CREB(1-280) T2C, C90A, T198C | addgene full sequence | sequence record 436006 | Addgene NGS Result
TGGTGAAAAGAAAAACCACCCTGGCGCCCAATACGCAAACCGCCTCTCCCCGCGCGTTGGCCGATTCATT
AATGCAGCTGGCACGACAGGTTTCCCGACTGGAAAGCGGGCAGTGAGCGCAACGCAATTAATGTAAGTTA
GCTCACTCATTAGGCACCGGGATCTCGACCGATGCCCTTGAGAGCCTTCAACCCAGTCAGCTCCTTCCGG
TGGGCGCGGGGCATGACTATCGTCGCCGCACTTATGACTGTCTTCTTTATCATGCAACTCGTAGGACAGG
TGCCGGCAGCGCTCTGGGTCATTTTCGGCGAGGACCGCTTTCGCTGGAGCGCGACGATGATCGGCCTGTC
GCTTGCGGTATTCGGAATCTTGCACGCCCTCGCTCAAGCCTTCGTCACTGGTCCCGCCACCAAACGTTTC
GGCGAGAAGCAGGCCATTATCGCCGGCATGGCGGCCCCACGGGTGCGCATGATTGTGCTCCTGTCGTTGA
GGACCCGGCTAGGCTGGCGGGGTTGCCTTACTGGTTAGCAGAATGAATCACCGATACGCGAGCGAACGTG
AAGCGACTGCTGCTGCAAAACGTCTGCGACCTGAGCAACAACATGAATGGTCTTCGGTTTCCGTGTTTCG
TAAAGTCTGGAAACGCGGAAGTCAGCGCCCTGCACCATTATGTTCCGGATCTGCATCGCAGGATGCTGCT
GGCTACCCTGTGGAACACCTACATCTGTATTAACGAAGCGCTGGCATTGACCCTGAGTGATTTTTCTCTG
GTCCCGCCGCATCCATACCGCCAGTTGTTTACCCTCACAACGTTCCAGTAACCGGGCATGTTCATCATCA
GTAACCCGTATCGTGAGCATCCTCTCTCGTTTCATCGGTATCATTACCCCCATGAACAGAAATCCCCCTT
ACACGGAGGCATCAGTGACCAAACAGGAAAAAACCGCCCTTAACATGGCCCGCTTTATCAGAAGCCAGAC
ATTAACGCTTCTGGAGAAACTCAACGAGCTGGACGCGGATGAACAGGCAGACATCTGTGAATCGCTTCAC
GACCACGCTGATGAGCTTTACCGCAGCTGCCTCGCGCGTTTCGGTGATGACGGTGAAAACCTCTGACACA
TGCAGCTCCCGGAGACGGTCACAGCTTGTCTGTAAGCGGATGCCGGGAGCAGACAAGCCCGTCAGGGCGC
GTCAGCGGGTGTTGGCGGGTGTCGGGGCGCAGCCATGACCCAGTCACGTAGCGATAGCGGAGTGTATACT
GGCTTAACTATGCGGCATCAGAGCAGATTGTACTGAGAGTGCACCATTGCGGTGTGAAATACCGCACAGA
TGCGTAAGGAGAAAATACCGCATCAGGCGCTCTTCCGCTTCCTCGCTCACTGACTCGCTGCGCTCGGTCG
TTCGGCTGCGGCGAGCGGTATCAGCTCACTCAAAGGCGGTAATACGGTTATCCACAGAATCAGGGGATAA
CGCAGGAAAGAACATGTGAGCAAAAGGCCAGCAAAAGGCCAGGAACCGTAAAAAGGCCGCGTTGCTGGCG
TTTTTCCATAGGCTCCGCCCCCCTGACGAGCATCACAAAAATCGACGCTCAAGTCAGAGGTGGCGAAACC
CGACAGGACTATAAAGATACCAGGCGTTTCCCCCTGGAAGCTCCCTCGTGCGCTCTCCTGTTCCGACCCT
GCCGCTTACCGGATACCTGTCCGCCTTTCTCCCTTCGGGAAGCGTGGCGCTTTCTCATAGCTCACGCTGT
AGGTATCTCAGTTCGGTGTAGGTCGTTCGCTCCAAGCTGGGCTGTGTGCACGAACCCCCCGTTCAGCCCG
ACCGCTGCGCCTTATCCGGTAACTATCGTCTTGAGTCCAACCCGGTAAGACACGACTTATCGCCACTGGC
AGCAGCCACTGGTAACAGGATTAGCAGAGCGAGGTATGTAGGCGGTGCTACAGAGTTCTTGAAGTGGTGG
CCTAACTACGGCTACACTAGAAGGACAGTATTTGGTATCTGCGCTCTGCTGAAGCCAGTTACCTTCGGAA
AAAGAGTTGGTAGCTCTTGATCCGGCAAACAAACCACCGCTGGTAGCGGTGGTTTTTTTGTTTGCAAGCA
GCAGATTACGCGCAGAAAAAAAGGATCTCAAGAAGATCCTTTGATCTTTTCTACGGGGTCTGACGCTCAG
TGGAACGAAAACTCACGTTAAGGGATTTTGGTCATGAGATTATCAAAAAGGATCTTCACCTAGATCCTTT
TAAATTAAAAATGAAGTTTTAAATCAATCTAAAGTATATATGAGTAAACTTGGTCTGACAGTTACCAATG
CTTAATCAGTGAGGCACCTATCTCAGCGATCTGTCTATTTCGTTCATCCATAGTTGCCTGACTCCCCGTC
GTGTAGATAACTACGATACGGGAGGGCTTACCATCTGGCCCCAGTGCTGCAATGATACCGCGAGACCCAC
GCTCACCGGCTCCAGATTTATCAGCAATAAACCAGCCAGCCGGAAGGGCCGAGCGCAGAAGTGGTCCTGC
AACTTTATCCGCCTCCATCCAGTCTATTAATTGTTGCCGGGAAGCTAGAGTAAGTAGTTCGCCAGTTAAT
AGTTTGCGCAACGTTGTTGCCATTGCTGCAGGCATCGTGGTGTCACGCTCGTCGTTTGGTATGGCTTCAT
TCAGCTCCGGTTCCCAACGATCAAGGCGAGTTACATGATCCCCCATGTTGTGCAAAAAAGCGGTTAGCTC
CTTCGGTCCTCCGATCGTTGTCAGAAGTAAGTTGGCCGCAGTGTTATCACTCATGGTTATGGCAGCACTG
CATAATTCTCTTACTGTCATGCCATCCGTAAGATGCTTTTCTGTGACTGGTGAGTACTCAACCAAGTCAT
TCTGAGAATAGTGTATGCGGCGACCGAGTTGCTCTTGCCCGGCGTCAATACGGGATAATACCGCGCCACA
TAGCAGAACTTTAAAAGTGCTCATCATTGGAAAACGTTCTTCGGGGCGAAAACTCTCAAGGATCTTACCG
CTGTTGAGATCCAGTTCGATGTAACCCACTCGTGCACCCAACTGATCTTCAGCATCTTTTACTTTCACCA
GCGTTTCTGGGTGAGCAAAAACAGGAAGGCAAAATGCCGCAAAAAAGGGAATAAGGGCGACACGGAAATG
TTGAATACTCATACTCTTCCTTTTTCAATATTATTGAAGCATTTATCAGGGTTATTGTCTCATTAGCGGA
TACATATTTGAATGTATTTAGAAAAATAAACAAATAGGGGTTCCGCGCACATTTCCCCGAAAAGTGCCAC
CTAAATTGTAAGCGTTAATATTTTGTTAAAATTCGCGTTAAATTTTTGTTAAATCAGCTCATTTTTTAAC
CAATAGGCCGAAATCGGCAAAATCCCTTATAAATCAAAAGAATAGACCGAGATAGGGT
[37 nt withheld, positions 3419-3455]
AAAGAACGTGGACTCCAACGTCAAAGG
[49 nt withheld, positions 3483-3531]
T
[91 nt withheld, positions 3533-3623]
G
[124 nt withheld, positions 3625-3748]
CCCATTCGCCAATCCGGATATAGTTCCTCCTTTCAGCAAAAAACCCCTCAAGACCCGTTTAGAGGCCCCA
AGGGGTTATGCTAGTTATTGCTCAGCGGTGGCAGCAGCCAACTCAGCTTCCTTTCGGGCTTTGTTAGCAG
CCGGATCTCAGTGGTGGTGGTGGTGGTGCTCGAGTGCGGCCGCAAGCTTGTCGACGGAGCTCGAATTCGG
ATCCTATTAATCTGACTTGTGGGAGTAAAGGTCCTTAAGTGCTTTTAGCTCCTCAATCAATGTTTTGTTT
TGGTTTTCAAGCACTGCCACTCTGTTCTCTAAAGATTTCACATATTCTTTCTTCTTTCTACGAGATTCTC
TTGCTGCTTCCCTGTTCTTCATTAGACGAACCTCTCTCTTTCGTGCCTATTATTCAGCAGGCTGTGTAGG
AAGTGCTGGGGAGGACGCCATAACAACTCCAGGGGCAATGGTGCTAGTGGGTGCTGTGCGAATCTGGTAT
GTTTGTACATCACCAGAGGCAGCTTGAACAACAACTTGGTTGCTGGGCACTAGAATCTGCTGTCCATCAG
TGGTCTGTGCATATTGTAGAATGGTAGTACCCGGCTGAGTGGCAGCTGCATTGGTCATGGTTAATGTCTG
CAGGCCCTGTACCCCATCGCAACCATTGTTAGCCAGCTGTATTGCTCCTCCCTGGGTAATGGCAATATAC
TGCCCACTGCTAGTTTGGTAAATCGGGGTTGGCACTGTTACAGTGGTGATGGCAGGGGCTGAAGTCTCTT
CTTCTGATTTTTCTTCTTCAATCCTTGGCACCCCTGGTGCATCAGAAGATAAGTCATTCAAAATTTTCCT
GTAGGAAGGCCTCCTTGAAAGGATTTCCCTTCGTTTTTGGGAATCAGTTACACTATCCACAGACTCCTGT
GAATCTTCACTTTCTGCAATAGTTGAAATCTGAGTTCCGGAGAAAAGTCTTTTTAAGTCCTTAGCGGAAG
ACTGAACTGTTTGGACTTGTGGAGACTGAATAACTGATGGCTGGGCCGCCTGGATGACCCCATGGACCTG
GACTGTCTGCCCATTGGGCAGCTGCACTAAGGTTACAGTGGGAGCAGATGACGTCGCATGAGCTGCTGGC
ATGGATACCTGGGCTAATGTGGCAATCTGTGGCTGGGCTTGAACTGTCATTTGTTGACTTTCAGCTTCTG
TTACAGCAGCATCTCCACTCTGCTGGTTGTCTGCTCCAGAGTCCATGCACATATGGGAGCCCTGAAAATA
CAGGTTTTCGCCGCTGCTGCCGCTGCTGAATTC
[168 nt withheld, positions 5042-5209]
GCCGCTGCTGTGATGATGATGATGATGGCCCATGGTATATCTCCTTCTTAAAGTTAAACAAAATTATTTC
TAGAGGGGAATTGTTATCCGCTCACAATTCCCCTATAGTGAGTCGTATTAATTTCGCGGGATCGAGATCT
CGATCCTCTACGCCGGACGCATCGTGGCCGGCATCACCGGCGCCACAGGTGCGGTTGCTGGCGCCTATAT
CGCCGACATCACCGATGGGGAAGATCGGGCTCGCCACTTCGGGCTCATGAGCGCTTGTTTCGGCGTGGGT
ATGGTGGCAGGCCCCGTGGCCGGGGGACTGTTGGGCGCCATCTCCTTGCATGCACCATTCCTTGCGGCGG
CGGTGCTCAACGGCCTCAACCTACTACTGGGCTGCTTCCTAATGCAGGAGTCGCATAAGGGAGAGCGTCG
AGATCCCGGACACCATCGAATGGCGCAAAACCTTTCGCGGTATGGCATGATAGCGCCCGGAAGAGAGTCA
ATTCAGGGTGGTGAATGTGAAACCAGTAACGTTATACGATGTCGCAGAGTATGCCGGTGTCTCTTATCAG
ACCGTTTCCCGCGTGGTGAACCAGGCCAGCCACGTTTCTGCGAAAACGCGGGAAAAAGTGGAAGCGGCGA
TGGCGGAGCTGAATTACATTCCCAACCGCGTGGCACAACAACTGGCGGGCAAACAGTCGTTGCTGATTGG
CGTTGCCACCTCCAGTCTGGCCCTGCACGCGCCGTCGCAAATTGTCGCGGCGATTAAATCTCGCGCCGAT
CAACTGGGTGCCAGCGTGGTGGTGTCGATGGTAGAACGAAGCGGCGTCGAAGCCTGTAAAGCGGCGGTGC
ACAATCTTCTCGCGCAACGCGTCAGTGGGCTGATCATTAACTATCCGCTGGATGACCAGGATGCCATTGC
TGTGGAAGCTGCCTGCACTAATGTTCCGGCGTTATTTCTTGATGTCTCTGACCAGACACCCATCAACAGT
ATTATTTTCTCCCATGAAGACGGTACGCGACTGGGCGTGGAGCATCTGGTCGCATTGGGTCACCAGCAAA
TCGCGCTGTTAGCGGGCCCATTAAGTTCTGTCTCGGCGCGTCTGCGTCTGGCTGGCTGGCATAAATATCT
CACTCGCAATCAAATTCAGCCGATAGCGGAACGGGAAGGCGACTGGAGTGCCATGTCCGGTTTTCAACAA
ACCATGCAAATGCTGAATGAGGGCATCGTTCCCACTGCGATGCTGGTTGCCAACGATCAGATGGCGCTGG
GCGCAATGCGCGCCATTACCGAGTCCGGGCTGCGCGTTGGTGCGGATATCTCGGTAGTGGGATACGACGA
TACCGAAGACAGCTCATGTTATATCCCGCCGTTAACCACCATCAAACAGGATTTTCGCCTGCTGGGGCAA
ACCAGCGTGGACCGCTTGCTGCAACTCTCTCAGGGCCAGGCGGTGAAGGGCAATCAGCTGTTGCCCGTCT
CAC
Features (pLannotate 1.2.2; 22 found; start..end, strand, type, name):
    129..150     +  protein_bind   CAP binding site: CAP binding activates transcription in the presence of cAMP. E. coli catabolite activator protein
    165..456     +  CDS            TcR (fragment): tetracycline efflux protein; tet; confers resistance to tetracycline
    528..908     -  CDS            YPB1_ECOLX: Protein predicted: Swiss-Prot protein existence level 4. From Escherichia coli.
    925..1116    +  CDS            rop: Rop protein, which maintains plasmids at low copy number; rop
   1218..1357    +  misc_feature   bom: basis of mobility region from pBR322
   1543..2131    -  rep_origin     ori: high-copy-number ColE1/pMB1/pBR322/pUC origin of replication
   2302..3162    -  CDS            AmpR: β-lactamase; bla; confers resistance to ampicillin, carbenicillin, and related antibiotics
   3163..3267    -  promoter       AmpR promoter: bla
   3320..3748    -  rep_origin     f1 ori (sequence partly withheld): f1 bacteriophage origin of replication; arrow indicates direction of (+) strand synthesis
   3785..3832    -  terminator     T7 terminator: transcription terminator for bacteriophage T7 RNA polymerase
   3840..3889    -  CDS            SET1 (fragment): solubility-enhancement tag derived from T7 phage gene 10B
   3899..3916    -  CDS            9xHis (fragment): 9xHis affinity tag
   3968..4990    -  CDS            Creb1: CREB1_RAT - Also known as Creb-1. Experimental evidence at protein level: Swiss-Prot protein existence level 1. Phosphorylation-dependent transcription factor that stimulates transcription upon binding to the DNA cAMP response element (CRE), a sequence present in many viral and cellular promoters. Transcription activation is enhanced by the TORC coactivators which act independently of Ser-119 phosphorylation. Involved in different cellular processes including the synchronization of circadian rhythmicity and the differentiation of adipose cells (By similarity). From Rattus norvegicus (Rat).
   4997..5017    -  CDS            TEV site: tobacco etch virus (TEV) protease recognition and cleavage site
   5042..5206    -  CDS            spg (fragment) (sequence withheld): SPG1_STRSG - Experimental evidence at protein level: Swiss-Prot protein existence level 1. Binds to the constant Fc region of IgG with high affinity. From Streptococcus sp. group G.
   5220..5236    -  CDS            capTEV™ (fragment): composite tag for in vivo biotinylation, TEV protease cleavage, and 6xHis tagging
   5249..5271    -  RBS            RBS: efficient ribosome binding site from bacteriophage T7 gene 10 (Olins and Rangwala, 1989)
   5286..5310    -  protein_bind   lac operator: The lac repressor binds to the lac operator to inhibit transcription in E. coli. This inhibition can be relieved by adding lactose or isopropyl-β-D-thiogalactopyranoside (IPTG). lac repressor encoded by lacI
   5311..5329    -  promoter       T7 promoter: promoter for bacteriophage T7 RNA polymerase
   5351..5630    +  CDS            TcR (fragment): tetracycline efflux protein; tet; confers resistance to tetracycline
   5638..5715    +  promoter       lacI promoter: lacI
   5716..116     +  CDS            lacI (across the origin): lac repressor; lacI; The lac repressor binds to the lac operator to inhibit transcription in E. coli. This inhibition can be relieved by adding lactose or isopropyl-β-D-thiogalactopyranoside (IPTG).
