[The description below was written by a language model from this plasmid's Addgene catalogue record and pLannotate feature annotations shown in this document.]
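Description:
H6Gb1-CREB(1-280) T2C, C90A, T198C is a pET21-based bacterial expression plasmid for producing a fragment of rat CREB1 in E. coli. The backbone carries a ColE1/pBR322-type origin together with the rop gene and bom region, consistent with its low-copy listing, plus an f1 phage origin. Selection is by ampicillin through the bla gene. A plasmid-borne lacI gene with its own promoter supplies lac repressor. Short tetracycline-resistance fragments in the annotation are non-functional remnants of the pBR322 lineage.

The expression cassette is driven by a T7 promoter with an adjacent lac operator and the T7 gene 10 ribosome binding site. Transcription therefore depends on T7 RNA polymerase in the host and is inducible with IPTG. The open reading frame encodes an N-terminal His6 tag, the GB1 domain of streptococcal protein G as a solubility-enhancing fusion partner, and a TEV protease site that allows the tags to be removed after affinity purification. The CREB1 sequence follows, ending ahead of a T7 terminator.

The catalogue describes the insert as residues 1-280 (848 bp), whereas the automated annotation marks a Creb1 match of about 1 kb. The record does not explain this difference. A vector-derived His-tag fragment lies downstream of the insert, and the record does not say whether it is translated. The three substitutions remove one cysteine (C90A) and introduce cysteines at positions 2 and 198. This pattern is typical of site-specific labelling designs, although the record gives the purpose only as bacterial expression of CREB1 domains. The associated publication concerns interactions of glutamine-rich regions within the disordered CREB transactivation domain.
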