Addgene plasmid #220235: H6Gb1-CREB(1-280) T2C, C90A, T198C
Purpose: bacterial expression of CREB1 domains
Depositing lab: Peter Wright. Depositing organization: Scripps California (The Scripps Research Institute). Publication: Glutamine-rich regions of the disordered CREB transactivation domain mediate dynamic intra- and intermolecular interactions. Martinez-Yamout MA, Nasir I, Shnitkind S, Ellis JP, Berlow RB, Kroon G, Deniz AA, Dyson HJ, Wright PE. Proc Natl Acad Sci U S A. 2023 Nov 21;120(47):e2313835120. doi: 10.1073/pnas.2313835120. Epub 2023 Nov 14. PubMed 37971402.
Backbone
  Vector backbone: pet21
  Vector type: Bacterial Expression
Growth in bacteria
  Bacterial resistance: Ampicillin, 100 μg/mL
  Growth temperature: 37°C
  Growth strain: DH5alpha
  Copy number: Low Copy
Gene/Insert
  Gene/Insert name: CREB1
  Species: R. norvegicus (rat)
  Insert size (bp): 848
  Mutation: T2C, C90A, T198C
  Entrez Gene: Creb1 (a.k.a. Creb)
  Promoter: T7
  Tag / fusion protein: His6-GB1-tev (N terminal on backbone)
  Cloning method: Other
  Sequencing primers: 5′ T7; 3′ T7
Terms and licenses: Academic/Nonprofit Terms; Industry Terms: Not Available to Industry
How to cite: H6Gb1-CREB(1-280) T2C, C90A, T198C was a gift from Peter Wright (Addgene plasmid # 220235 ; http://n2t.net/addgene:220235 ; RRID:Addgene_220235)
