>Addgene plasmid #220235 | H6Gb1-CREB(1-280) T2C, C90A, T198C | depositor partial sequence | sequence record 430466 | T7 promoter to terminator
CNNNGTCATTCCCTCTAGAATATTTTGTTTAACTTTAAGAAGGAGATATACCATGGGCCATCATCATCAT
CATCACAGCAGCGGC
[168 nt withheld, positions 86-253]
GAATTCAGCAGCGGCAGCAGCGGCGAAAACCTGTATTTTCAGGGCTCCCATATGTGCATGGACTCTGGAG
CAGACAACCAGCAGAGTGGAGATGCTGCTGTAACAGAAGCTGAAAGTCAACAAATGACAGTTCAAGCCCA
GCCACAGATTGCCACATTAGCCCAGGTATCCATGCCAGCAGCTCATGCGACGTCATCTGCTCCCACTGTA
ACCTTAGTGCAGCTGCCCAATGGGCAGACAGTCCAGGTCCATGGGGTCATCCAGGCGGCCCAGCCATCAG
TTATTCAGTCTCCACAAGTCCAAACAGTTCAGTCTTCCGCTAAGGACTTAAAAAGACTTTTCTCCGGAAC
TCAGATTTCAACTATTGCAGAAAGTGAAGATTCACAGGAGTCTGTGGATAGTGTAACTGATTCCCAAAAA
CGAAGGGAAATCCTTTCAAGGAGGCCTTCCTACAGGAAAATTTTGAATGACTTATCTTCTGATGCACCAG
GGGTGCCAAGGATTGAAGAAGAAAAATCAGAAGAAGAGACTTCAGCCCCTGCCATCACCACTGTAACAGT
GCCAACCCCGATTTACCAAACTAGCAGTGGGCAGTATATTGCCATTACCCAGGGAGGAGCAATACAGCTG
GCTAACAATGGTTGCGATGGGGTACAGGGCCTGCAGACATTAACCATGACCAATGCAGCTGCCACTCAGC
CGGGTACTACCATTCTACAATATGCACAGACCACTGATGGACAGCAGATTCTAGTGCCCAGCAACCAAGT
TGTTGTTCAAGCTGCCTCTGGTGATGTACAAACATACCAGATTCGCACAGCACCCACTAGCACCATTGCC
CCTGGAGTTGTTATGGCGTCCTCCCCAGCACTTCCTACACAGCCTGCTGAATAATAGGCACGAAAGAGAG
AGGTTCGTCTAATGAAGAACAGGGAAGCAGCAAGAGAATCTCGTAGAAAGAAGAAAGAATATGTGAAATC
TTTAGAGAACAGAGTGGCAGTGCTTGAAAACCAAAACAAAACATTGATTGAGGAGCTAAAAGCACTTAAG
GACCTTTACTCCCACAAGTCAGATTAATAGGATCCGAATTCGAGCTCCGTCGACAAGCTTGCGGCCGCAC
TCGAGCACCACCACCACCACCACTGAGATCCGGCTGCTAACAAAGCCCGAAAGAAGC
